>Addgene plasmid #91395 | pHH0103_EPS8L3-1/1 | addgene full sequence | sequence record 192261 | Addgene NGS Result
TTAACCTATAAAAATAGGCGTATCACGAGGCCCTTTCGTCTTCAAGAATTCCCGACACCATCGAATGGTG
CAAAACCTTTCGCGGTATGGCATGATAGCGCCCGGAAGAGAGTCAATTCAGGGTGGTGAATGTGAAACCA
GTAACGTTATACGATGTCGCAGAGTATGCCGGTGTCTCTTATCAGACCGTTTCCCGCGTGGTGAACCAGG
CCAGCCACGTTTCTGCGAAAACGCGGGAAAAAGTGGAAGCGGCGATGGCGGAGCTGAATTACATTCCCAA
CCGCGTGGCACAACAACTGGCGGGCAAACAGTCGTTGCTGATTGGCGTTGCCACCTCCAGTCTGGCCCTG
CACGCGCCGTCGCAAATTGTCGCGGCGATTAAATCTCGCGCCGATCAACTGGGTGCCAGCGTGGTGGTGT
CGATGGTAGAACGAAGCGGCGTCGAAGCCTGTAAAGCGGCGGTGCACAATCTTCTCGCGCAACGCGTCAG
TGGGCTGATCATTAACTATCCGCTGGATGACCAGGATGCCATTGCTGTGGAAGCTGCCTGCACTAATGTT
CCGGCGTTATTTCTTGATGTCTCTGACCAGACACCCATCAACAGTATTATTTTCTCCCATGAAGACGGTA
CGCGACTGGGCGTGGAGCATCTGGTCGCATTGGGTCACCAGCAAATCGCGCTGTTAGCGGGCCCATTAAG
TTCTGTCTCGGCGCGTCTGCGTCTGGCTGGCTGGCATAAATATCTCACTCGCAATCAAATTCAGCCGATA
GCGGAACGGGAAGGCGACTGGAGTGCCATGTCCGGTTTTCAACAAACCATGCAAATGCTGAATGAGGGCA
TCGTTCCCACTGCGATGCTGGTTGCCAACGATCAGATGGCGCTGGGCGCAATGCGCGCCATTACCGAGTC
CGGGCTGCGCGTTGGTGCGGATATCTCGGTAGTGGGATACGACGATACCGAAGACAGCTCATGTTATATC
CCGCCGTTAACCACCATCAAACAGGATTTTCGCCTGCTGGGGCAAACCAGCGTGGACCGCTTGCTGCAAC
TCTCTCAGGGCCAGGCGGTGAAGGGCAATCAGCTGTTGCCCGTCTCACTGGTGAAAAGAAAAACCACCCT
GGCGCCCAATACGCAAACCGCCTCTCCCCGCGCGTTGGCCGATTCATTAATGCAGCTGGCACGACAGGTT
TCCCGACTGGAAAGCGGGCAGTGAGCGCAACGCAATTAATGTAAGTTAGCTCACTCATTAGGCACAATTC
TCATGTTTGACAGCTTATCATCGACTGCACGGTGCACCAATGCTTCTGGCGTCAGGCAGCCATCGGAAGC
TGTGGTATGGCTGTGCAGGTCGTAAATCACTGCATAATTCGTGTCGCTCAAGGCGCACTCCCGTTCTGGA
TAATGTTTTTTGCGCCGACATCATAACGGTTCTGGCAAATATTCTGAAATGAGCTGTTGACAATTAATCA
TCGGCTCGTATAATGTGTGGAATTGTGAGCGGATAACAATTTCACACAGGAAACAGCCAGTCCGTTTAGG
TGTTTTCACGAGCACTTCACCAACAAGGACCATAGATTATGAAAATCGAAGAACACCATCACCATCACCA
TTCCAGCGGTAAGCTTATGTCCCCTATACTAGGTTATTGGAAAATTAAGGGCCTTGTGCAACCCACTCGA
CTTCTTTTGGAATATCTTGAAGAAAAATATGAAGAGCATTTGTATGAGCGCGATGAAGGTGATAAATGGC
GAAACAAAAAGTTTGAATTGGGTTTGGAGTTTCCCAATCTTCCTTATTATATTGATGGTGATGTTAAATT
AACACAGTCTATGGCCATCATACGTTATATAGCTGACAAGCACAACATGTTGGGTGGTTGTCCAAAAGAG
CGTGCAGAGATTTCAATGCTTGAAGGAGCGGTTTTGGATATTAGATACGGTGTTTCGAGAATTGCATATA
GTAAAGACTTTGAAACTCTCAAAGTTGATTTTCTTAGCAAGCTACCTGAAATGCTGAAAATGTTCGAAGA
TCGTTTATGTCATAAAACATATTTAAATGGTGATCATGTAACCCATCCTGACTTCATGTTGTATGACGCT
CTTGATGTTGTTTTATACATGGACCCAATGTGCCTGGATGCGTTCCCAAAATTAGTTTGTTTTAAAAAAC
GTATTGAAGCTATCCCACAAATTGATAAGTACTTGAAATCCAGCAAGTATATAGCATGGCCTTTGCAGGG
CTGGCAAGCCACGTTTGGTGGTGGCGACCATCCTCCAAAATCGGATCTGGAAGTTCTGTTCCAGGGGCCC
CTGTCCAGCGGTCTGGTTCCGCGTGGTTCCGGTACCGCGGCCCAGCCGGCCATGGCCCAGGGCGCGCTGC
TGAAAATGCAGGTCCTGTATGAATTTGAAGCCCGTAATCCACGTGAACTGACCGTTGTCCAGGGTGAAAA
ACTGGAAGTCCTGGATCATTCTAAACGTTGGTGGCTGGTCAAAAACGAAGCAGGTCGTAGTGGTTACATT
CCGTCCAACATTCTGGAACCACTGCAAGCGGCCGCATA
[142 nt withheld, positions 2559-2700]
C
[98 nt withheld, positions 2702-2799]
AGTTTGTACTGGTGACGAAACTCAGTGTCTAGCTAGAGTGGC
[149 nt withheld, positions 2842-2990]
T
[41 nt withheld, positions 2992-3032]
T
[62 nt withheld, positions 3034-3095]
A
[35 nt withheld, positions 3097-3131]
CCTCCCTCAATCGGTTGAATGTCGCCCTTTTGTCTTTGGCGCTGGTAAACCATATGAA
[86 nt withheld, positions 3190-3275]
T
[54 nt withheld, positions 3277-3330]
CTAGCGCCGCCCTATACCTTGTCTGCCTCCCCGCGTTGCGTCGCGGTGCATGGAGCCGGGCCACCTCGAC
CTGAATGGAAGCCGGCGGCACCTCGCTAACGGATTCACCACTCCAAGAATTGGAGCCAATCAATTCTTGC
GGAGAACTGTGAATGCGCAAACCAACCCTTGGCAGAACATATCCATCGCGTCCGCCATCTCCAGCAGCCG
CACGCGGCGCATCTCGGGCAGCGTTGGGTCCTGGCCACGGGTGCGCATGATCGTGCTCCTGTCGTTGAGG
ACCCGGCTAGGCTGGCGGGGTTGCCTTACTGGTTAGCAGAATGAATCACCGATACGCGAGCGAACGTGAA
GCGACTGCTGCTGCAAAACGTCTGCGACCTGAGCAACAACATGAATGGTCTTCGGTTTCCGTGTTTCGTA
AAGTCTGGAAACGCGGAAGTCAGCGCCCTGCACCATTATGTTCCGGATCTGCATCGCAGGATGCTGCTGG
CTACCCTGTGGAACACCTACATCTGTATTAACGAAGCGCTGGCATTGACCCTGAGTGATTTTTCTCTGGT
CCCGCCGCATCCATACCGCCAGTTGTTTACCCTCACAACGTTCCAGTAACCGGGCATGTTCATCATCAGT
AACCCGTATCGTGAGCATCCTCTCTCGTTTCATCGGTATCATTACCCCCATGAACAGAAATCCCCCTTAC
ACGGAGGCATCAGTGACCAAACAGGAAAAAACCGCCCTTAACATGGCCCGCTTTATCAGAAGCCAGACAT
TAACGCTTCTGGAGAAACTCAACGAGCTGGACGCGGATGAACAGGCAGACATCTGTGAATCGCTTCACGA
CCACGCTGATGAGCTTTACCGCAGGATCCGCGAAATTGTAAGCGTTAATATTTTGTTAAAATTCGCGTTA
AATTTTTGTTAAATCAGCTCATTTTTTAACCAATAGGCCGAAATCGGCAAAATCCCTTATAAATCAAAAG
AATAGACCGAGATAGGGT
[37 nt withheld, positions 4329-4365]
AAAGAACGTGGACTCCAACGTCAAAGG
[49 nt withheld, positions 4393-4441]
T
[91 nt withheld, positions 4443-4533]
G
[124 nt withheld, positions 4535-4658]
CGCGGATCCTGCCTCGCGCGTTTCGGTGATGACGGTGAAAACCTCTGACACATGCAGCTCCCGGAGACGG
TCACAGCTTGTCTGTAAGCGGATGCCGGGAGCAGACAAGCCCGTCAGGGCGCGTCAGCGGGTGTTGGCGG
GTGTCGGGGCGCAGCCATGACCCAGTCACGTAGCGATAGCGGAGTGTATACTGGCTTAACTATGCGGCAT
CAGAGCAGATTGTACTGAGAGTGCACCATATGCGGTGTGAAATACCGCACAGATGCGTAAGGAGAAAATA
CCGCATCAGGCGCTCTTCCGCTTCCTCGCTCACTGACTCGCTGCGCTCGGTCGTTCGGCTGCGGCGAGCG
GTATCAGCTCACTCAAAGGCGGTAATACGGTTATCCACAGAATCAGGGGATAACGCAGGAAAGAACATGT
GAGCAAAAGGCCAGCAAAAGGCCAGGAACCGTAAAAAGGCCGCGTTGCTGGCGTTTTTCCATAGGCTCCG
CCCCCCTGACGAGCATCACAAAAATCGACGCTCAAGTCAGAGGTGGCGAAACCCGACAGGACTATAAAGA
TACCAGGGTTTCCCCCTGGAAGCTCCCTCGTGCGCTCTCCTGTTCCGACCCTGCCGCTTACCGGATACCT
GTCCGCCTTTCTCCCTTCGGGAAGCGTGGCGCTTTCTCATAGCTCACGCTGTAGGTATCTCAGTTCGGTG
TAGGTCGTTCGCTCCAAGCTGGGCTGTGTGCACGAACCCCCCGTTCAGCCCGACCGCTGCGCCTTATCCG
GTAACTATCGTCTTGAGTCCAACCCGGTAAGACACGACTTATCGCCACTGGCAGCAGCCACTGGTAACAG
GATTAGCAGAGCGAGGTATGTAGGCGGTGCTACAGAGTTCTTGAAGTGGTGGCCTAACTACGGCTACACT
AGAAGGACAGTATTTGGTATCTGCGCTCTGCTGAAGCCAGTTACCTTCGGAAAAAGAGTTGGTAGCTCTT
GATCCGGCAAACAAACCACCGCTGGTAGCGGTGGTTTTTTTGTTTGCAAGCAGCAGATTACGCGCAGAAA
AAAAGGATCTCAAGAAGATCCTTTGATCTTTTCTACGGGGTCTGACGCTCAGTGGAACGAAAACTCACGT
TAAGGGATTTTGGTCATGAGATTATCAAAAAGGATCTTCACCTAGATCCTTTTAAATTAAAAATGAAGTT
TTAAATCAATCTAAAGTATATATGAGTAAACTTGGTCTGACAGTTACCAATGCTTAATCAGTGAGGCACC
TATCTCAGCGATCTGTCTATTTCGTTCATCCATAGTTGCCTGACTCCCCGTCGTGTAGATAACTACGATA
CGGGAGGGCTTACCATCTGGCCCCAGTGCTGCAATGATACCGCGAGACCCACGCTCACCGGCTCCAGATT
TATCAGCAATAAACCAGCCAGCCGGAAGGGCCGAGCGCAGAAGTGGTCCTGCAACTTTATCCGCCTCCAT
CCAGTCTATTAATTGTTGCCGGGAAGCTAGAGTAAGTAGTTCGCCAGTTAATAGTTTGCGCAACGTTGTT
GCCATTGCTGCAGGCATCGTGGTGTCACGCTCGTCGTTTGGTATGGCTTCATTCAGCTCCGGTTCCCAAC
GATCAAGGCGAGTTACATGATCCCCCATATTGTGCAAAAAAGCGGTTAGCTCCTTCGGTCCTCCGATCGT
TGTCAGAAGTAAGTTGGCCGCAGTGTTATCACTCATGGTTATGGCAGCACTGCATAATTCTCTTACTGTC
ATGCCATCCGTAAGATGCTTTTCTGTGACTGGTGAGTACTCAACCAAGTCATTCTGAGAATAGTGTATGC
GGCGACCGAGTTGCTCTTGCCCGGCGTCAACACGGGATAATACCGCGCCACATAGCAGAACTTTAAAAGT
GCTCATCATTGGAAAACGTTCTTCGGGGCGAAAACTCTCAAGGATCTTACCGCTGTTGAGATCCAGTTCG
ATGTAACCCACTCGTGCACCCAACTGATCTTCAGCATCTTTTACTTTCACCAGCGTTTCTGGGTGAGCAA
AAACAGGAAGGCAAAATGCCGCAAAAAAGGGAATAAGGGCGACACGGAAATGTTGAATACTCATACTCTT
CCTTTTTCAATATTATTGAAGCATTTATCAGGGTTATTGTCTCATGAGCGGATACATATTTGAATGTATT
TAGAAAAATAAACAAATAGGGGTTCCGCGCACATTTCCCCGAAAAGTGCCACCTGACGTCTAAGAAACCA
TTATTATCATGACA
Features (pLannotate 1.2.2; 21 found; start..end, strand, type, name):
     54..131     +  promoter       lacIq promoter: lacI (mutant); In the lacIq allele, a single base change in the promoter boosts expression of the lacI gene about 10-fold.
    132..1214    +  CDS            lacI: lac repressor; lacI; The lac repressor binds to the lac operator to inhibit transcription in E. coli. This inhibition can be relieved by adding lactose or isopropyl-β-D-thiogalactopyranoside (IPTG).
   1227..1248    +  protein_bind   CAP binding site: CAP binding activates transcription in the presence of cAMP. E. coli catabolite activator protein
   1267..1284    +  promoter       tet promoter (fragment): E. coli promoter for tetracycline efflux protein gene
   1457..1485    +  promoter       tac promoter: strong E. coli promoter; hybrid between the trp and lac UV5 promoters
   1493..1509    +  protein_bind   lac operator: The lac repressor binds to the lac operator to inhibit transcription in E. coli. This inhibition can be relieved by adding lactose or isopropyl-β-D-thiogalactopyranoside (IPTG). lac repressor encoded by lacI
   1594..1611    +  CDS            6xHis: 6xHis affinity tag
   1627..2280    +  CDS            GST26_SCHJA: Experimental evidence at protein level: Swiss-Prot protein existence level 1. GST isoenzymes appear to play a central role in the parasite detoxification system. Other functions are also suspected including a role in increasing the solubility of haematin in the parasite gut. From Schistosoma japonicum (Blood fluke).
   2350..2547    +  CDS            EPS8L3 (fragment): ES8L3_HUMAN - Also known as EPS8R3. Experimental evidence at protein level: Swiss-Prot protein existence level 1. From Homo sapiens (Human).
   2563..2610    +  terminator     fd terminator (sequence withheld): central terminator from bacteriophage fd (Otsuka and Kunisawa, 1982)
   2615..2827    +  CDS            M13 gene III (fragment) (sequence partly withheld): pIII; III; minor coat protein
   2842..3312    +  CDS            M13 gene III (fragment) (sequence partly withheld): pIII; III; minor coat protein
   3334..3404    +  CDS            TcR (fragment): tetracycline efflux protein; tet; confers resistance to tetracycline
   3646..4026    -  CDS            YPB1_ECOLX: Protein predicted: Swiss-Prot protein existence level 4. From Escherichia coli.
   4043..4194    +  CDS            rop (fragment): Rop protein, which maintains plasmids at low copy number; rop
   4230..4658    -  rep_origin     f1 ori (sequence partly withheld): f1 bacteriophage origin of replication; arrow indicates direction of (+) strand synthesis
   4667..4706    +  CDS            rop (fragment): Rop protein, which maintains plasmids at low copy number; rop
   4808..4948    +  misc_feature   bom: basis of mobility region from pBR322
   5134..5721    -  rep_origin     ori: high-copy-number ColE1/pMB1/pBR322/pUC origin of replication
   5895..6752    -  CDS            bla: BLAT_ECOLX - Experimental evidence at protein level: Swiss-Prot protein existence level 1. TEM-type are the most prevalent beta-lactamases in enterobacteria; they hydrolyze the beta-lactam bond in susceptible beta-lactam antibiotics, thus conferring resistance to penicillins and cephalosporins. TEM-3 and TEM-4 are capable of hydrolyzing cefotaxime and ceftazidime. TEM-5 is capable of hydrolyzing ceftazidime. TEM-6 is capable of hydrolyzing ceftazidime and aztreonam. TEM-8/CAZ-2, TEM- 16/CAZ-7 and TEM-24/CAZ-6 are markedly active against ceftazidime. IRT- 4 shows resistance to beta-lactamase in
   6753..6857    -  promoter       AmpR promoter: bla
