[The description below was written by a language model from this plasmid's Addgene catalogue record and pLannotate feature annotations shown in this document.]
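Description:
pHH0103_EPS8L3-1/1 is a bacterial expression plasmid for producing and purifying a human SH3 domain from EPS8L3 (also known as EPS8R3) in E. coli. It is built on the pHH0103 backbone, a pBR322-type vector of about 6.9 kb. It carries a ColE1/pMB1-family origin with the bom mobilisation region, a beta-lactamase gene under its own promoter for ampicillin selection, and an f1 phage origin. The f1 origin sits between two rop fragments, which suggests it interrupts the rop gene, although the catalogue lists the plasmid as low copy. A short tetracycline resistance fragment and a tet promoter fragment are annotated as well; these look like non-functional backbone remnants.

The expression cassette is driven by the IPTG-inducible tac promoter with a downstream lac operator. Repression comes from a plasmid-borne lacI gene under the up-mutated lacIq promoter, which keeps the cassette tightly off until induction. The annotated coding features run in order as a 6xHis tag, Schistosoma japonicum glutathione S-transferase, and then the EPS8L3 fragment. The catalogue gives the insert as 221 bp, cloned between SfiI and NotI sites. This arrangement should yield an N-terminally His- and GST-tagged SH3 domain that can be purified on either nickel or glutathione resin. An fd phage terminator follows the insert, and beyond it lie two fragments of M13 gene III. Together with the f1 origin, these suggest the backbone descends from a phage-display phagemid; because they sit downstream of the terminator, they are probably not part of the expressed product, though the record does not say so explicitly. The construct belongs to a collection made for a family-wide analysis of human SH3 domain binding specificities.
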