Addgene plasmid #91395: pHH0103_EPS8L3-1/1
Purpose: Protein expression and purification of human SH3 domain construct EPS8L3-1/1
Depositing lab: Sachdev Sidhu. Depositing organization: University of Toronto. Publication: Comprehensive Analysis of the Human SH3 Domain Family Reveals a Wide Variety of Non-canonical Specificities. Teyra J, Huang H, Jain S, Guan X, Dong A, Liu Y, Tempel W, Min J, Tong Y, Kim PM, Bader GD, Sidhu SS. Structure. 2017 Oct 3;25(10):1598-1610.e3. doi: 10.1016/j.str.2017.07.017. Epub 2017 Sep 7. PubMed 28890361.
Backbone
  Vector backbone: pHH0103
  Vector type: Bacterial Expression
Growth in bacteria
  Bacterial resistance: Ampicillin, 100 μg/mL
  Growth temperature: 37°C
  Growth strain: DH5alpha
  Copy number: Low Copy
Gene/Insert
  Gene/Insert name: EPS8L3-1/1
  Species: H. sapiens (human)
  Insert size (bp): 221
  Entrez Gene: EPS8L3 (a.k.a. EPS8R3, FLJ21522, MGC16817)
  Cloning method: Restriction Enzyme; 5′ cloning site Sfi1 (unknown if destroyed); 3′ cloning site Not1 (unknown if destroyed)
Terms and licenses: Academic/Nonprofit Terms; Industry Terms: Not Available to Industry
How to cite: pHH0103_EPS8L3-1/1 was a gift from Sachdev Sidhu (Addgene plasmid # 91395 ; http://n2t.net/addgene:91395 ; RRID:Addgene_91395)
