>Addgene plasmid #91395 | pHH0103_EPS8L3-1/1 | depositor partial sequence | sequence record 175883 | insert sequence
GGTACCGAATTCGGATCCGCGCGCTGCTGAAAATGCAGGTCCTGTATGAATTTGAAGCCCGTAATCCACG
TGAACTGACCGTTGTCCAGGGTGAAAAACTGGAAGTCCTGGATCATTCTAAACGTTGGTGGCTGGTCAAA
AACGAAGCAGGTCGTAGTGGTTACATTCCGTCCAACATTCTGGAACCACTGCAAGCGGCCGCTAGCTAAG
TCGACGAGCTC
